Addgene plasmid #51984: Nano-lantern(Ca2+)_150/pcDNA3
Purpose: mammalian expression of a Nano-lantern-based luminescent Ca2+ indicator with Kd=150nM
Depositing lab: Takeharu Nagai. Depositing organization: The University of Osaka. Publication: Luminescent proteins for high-speed single-cell and whole-body imaging. Saito K, Chang YF, Horikawa K, Hatsugai N, Higuchi Y, Hashida M, Yoshida Y, Matsuda T, Arai Y, Nagai T. Nat Commun. 2012;3:1262. doi: 10.1038/ncomms2248. PubMed 23232392.
Backbone
  Vector backbone: pcDNA3
  Backbone manufacturer: Invitrogen
  Vector type: Mammalian Expression
Growth in bacteria
  Bacterial resistance: Ampicillin, 100 μg/mL
  Growth temperature: 37°C
  Growth strain: DH5alpha
  Copy number: High Copy
Gene/Insert
  Gene/Insert name: Nano-lantern_CaM-2G
  Species: Synthetic
  Insert size (bp): 2200
  Mutation: S257G in Rluc8
  Cloning method: Restriction Enzyme; 5′ cloning site BamHI (not destroyed); 3′ cloning site EcoRI (not destroyed)
  Sequencing primers: 5′ CMV-F; 3′ BGHrev
Terms and licenses: Academic/Nonprofit Terms; Industry Terms: Not Available to Industry
Depositor comments: GenBank accession number: JN859493 The minor discrepancies between the QC and depositor sequence have no functional consequence.
How to cite: Nano-lantern(Ca2+)_150/pcDNA3 was a gift from Takeharu Nagai (Addgene plasmid # 51984 ; http://n2t.net/addgene:51984 ; RRID:Addgene_51984)
