[The description below was written by a language model from this plasmid's Addgene catalogue record.]
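Description:
Nano-lantern(Ca2+)_150/pcDNA3 is a mammalian expression plasmid built on the Invitrogen pcDNA3 backbone and encoding a genetically encoded luminescent calcium indicator. It is propagated in E. coli as a high-copy plasmid under ampicillin selection. No feature table accompanies the record, so individual backbone elements are not itemised. However, the listed sequencing primers (CMV forward and BGH reverse) fit the standard pcDNA3 layout, in which the insert lies between the CMV immediate-early promoter and the bovine growth hormone polyadenylation signal. pcDNA3 also normally carries a neomycin resistance cassette for G418 selection of stable mammalian lines, though the record does not state this.

The insert, Nano-lantern_CaM-2G, is a synthetic open reading frame of about 2.2 kb cloned between BamHI and EcoRI sites, both of which are retained. The only mutation the record states is S257G in the Rluc8 component, an engineered Renilla luciferase. In general, Nano-lantern probes fuse this luciferase to a bright yellow fluorescent protein so that energy transfer from the luciferase boosts light output. The insert name indicates that the calcium-sensing version includes a calmodulin-based sensing module, which makes luminescence depend on Ca2+ binding, but the record does not describe the exact domain arrangement or linker composition. This variant has a stated Kd of 150 nM, a value suggesting sensitivity to fairly low cytosolic calcium concentrations.

The construct is intended for transfection into mammalian cells to report calcium dynamics by bioluminescence rather than by excitation-dependent fluorescence. The depositor notes that minor differences between the quality-control sequence and the deposited sequence have no functional consequence.
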