>Addgene plasmid #51984 | Nano-lantern(Ca2+)_150/pcDNA3 | depositor partial sequence | sequence record 80022 | insert
GGATCCGCCACCATGGTGAGCAAGGGCGAGGAGCTGTTCACCGGGGTGGTGCCCATCCTGGTCGAGCTGG
ACGGCGACGTAAACGGCCACAAGTTCAGCGTGTCCGGCGAGGGCGAGGGCGATGCCACCTACGGCAAGCT
GACCCTGAAGCTGATCTGCACCACCGGCAAGCTGCCCGTGCCCTGGCCCACCCTCGTGACCACCCTGGGC
TACGGCCTGCAGTGCTTCGCCCGCTACCCCGACCACATGAAGCAGCACGACTTCTTCAAGTCCGCCATGC
CCGAAGGCTACGTCCAGGAGCGCACCATCTTCTTCAAGGACGACGGCAACTACAAGACCCGCGCCGAGGT
GAAGTTCGAGGGCGACACCCTGGTGAACCGCATCGAGCTGAAGGGCATCGACTTCAAGGAGGACGGCAAC
ATCCTGGGGCACAAGCTGGAGTACAACTACAACAGCCACAACGTCTATATCACCGCCGACAAGCAGAAGA
ACGGCATCAAGGCCAACTTCAAGATCCGCCACAACATCGAGGACGGCGGCGTGCAGCTCGCCGACCACTA
CCAGCAGAACACCCCCATCGGCGACGGCCCCGTGCTGCTGCCCGACAACCACTACCTGAGCTACCAGTCC
AAGCTGAGCAAAGACCCCAACGAGAAGCGCGATCACATGGTCCTGCTGGAGTTCGTGACCGCCGCCGGGG
GTACCAAGGTGTACGACCCCGAGCAGAGGAAGAGGATGATCACCGGCCCCCAGTGGTGGGCCAGGTGCAA
GCAGATGAACGTGCTGGACAGCTTCATCAACTACTACGACAGCGAGAAGCACGCCGAGAACGCCGTGATC
TTCCTGCACGGCAACGCCACTAGCAGCTACCTGTGGAGGCACGTGGTGCCCCACATCGAGCCCGTGGCCA
GGTGCATCATCCCCGATCTGATCGGCATGGGCAAGAGCGGCAAGAGCGGCAACGGCAGCTACAGGCTGCT
GGACCACTACAAGTACCTGACCGCCTGGTTCGAGCTCCTGAACCTGCCCAAGAAGATCATCTTCGTGGGC
CACGACTGGGGCGCCGCCCTGGCCTTCCACTACGCCTACGAGCACCAGGACAGGATCAAGGCCATCGTGC
ACATGGAGAGCGTGGTGGACGTGATCGAGAGCTGGGACGAGTGGCCAGACATCGAGGAGGACATCGCCCT
GATCAAGAGCGAGGAGGGCGAGAAGATGGTGCTGGAGAACAACTTCTTCGTGGAGACCGTGCTGCCCAGC
AAGATCATGAGAAAGCTGGAGCCCGAGGAGTTCGCCGCCTACCTGGAGCCCTTCAAGGAGAAGGGCGAGG
TGAGAAGACCCACCCTGAGCTGGCCCAGAGAGATCCCCCTGGTGAAGGGCCCATGGATGCATGACCAACT
GACAGAAGAGCAGATTGCAGAGTTCAAAGAAGCCTTCTCATTATTCGACAAGGATGGGGACGGCACCATC
ACCACAAAGGAACTTGGCACCGTTATGAGGTCGCTTGGACAAAACCCAACGGAAGCAGAATTGCAGGATA
TGATCAATGAAGTCGATGCTGATGGCAATGGAACGATTTACTTTCCTGAATTTCTTACTATGATGGCTAG
AAAAATGAAGGACACAGACAGCGAAGAGGAAATCCGAGAAGCATTCCGTGTTTTTGACAAGGATGGGAAC
GGCTACATCAGCGCTGCTGAATTACGTCACGTCATGACAAACCTCGGGGAGAAGTTAACAGATGAAGAAG
TTGATGAAATGATAAGGGAAGCAGATATCGATGGTGATGGCCAAGTAAACTATGAAGAGTTTGTACAAAT
GATGACAGCAAAGGGGGGGAAGAGGCGCTGGAAGAAAAACTTCATTGCCGTCAGCGCTGCCAACCGGTTC
AAGAAGATCTCCAGCTCCGGGGCACTGGAGCTCGGCAAGCCCGACGTGGTGCAGATCGTGAGAAACTACA
ACGCCTACCTGAGAGCCAGCGACGACCTGCCCAAGCTGTTCATCGAGGGCGACCCCGGCTTCTTCAGCAA
CGCCATCGTGGAGGGCGCCAAGAAGTTCCCCAACACCGAGTTCGTGAAGGTGAAGGGCCTGCACTTCCTC
CAGGAGGACGCCCCCGACGAGATGGGCAAGTACATCAAGAGCTTCGTGGAGAGAGTGCTGAAGAACGAGC
AGTAAGAATTC
