>Addgene plasmid #51984 | Nano-lantern(Ca2+)_150/pcDNA3 | addgene partial sequence | sequence record 81321 | CMV-F 5'-CGCAAATGGGCGGTAGGCGTG-3'
AGAACCCACTGCTTACTGGCTTATCGAAATTAATACGACTCACTATAGGGAGACCCAAGCTTGGTACCGA
GCTCGGATCCGATGGTGAGCAAGGGCGAGGAGCTGTTCACCGGGGTGGTGCCCATCCTGGTCGAGCTGGA
CGGCGACGTAAACGGCCACAAGTTCAGCGTGTCCGGCGAGGGCGAGGGCGATGCCACCTACGGCAAGCTG
ACCCTGAAGCTGATCTGCACCACCGGCAAGCTGCCCGTGCCCTGGCCCACCCTCGTGACCACCCTGGGCT
ACGGCCTGCAGTGCTTCGCCCGCTACCCCGACCACATGAAGCAGCACGACTTCTTCAAGTCCGCCATGCC
CGAAGGCTACGTCCAGGAGCGCACCATCTTCTTCAAGGACGACGGCAACTACAAGACCCGCGCCGAGGTG
AAGTTCGAGGGCGACACCCTGGTGAACCGCATCGAGCTGAAGGGCATCGACTTCAAGGAGGACGGCAACA
TCCTGGGGCACAAGCTGGAGTACAACTACAACAGCCACAACGTCTATATCACCGCCGACAAGCAGAAGAA
CGGCATCAAGGCCAACTTCAAGATCCGCCACAACATCGAGGACGGCGGCGTGCAGCTCGCCGACCACTAC
CAGCAGAACACCCCCATCGGCGACGGCCCCGTGCTGCTGCCCGACAACCACTACCTGAGCTACCAGTCCA
AGCTGAGCAAAGACCCCAACGAGAAGCGCGATCACATGGTCCTGCTGGAGTTCGTGACCGCCGCCGGGGG
TACCAAGGTGTACGACCCCGAGCAGAGGAAGAGGATGATCACCGGCCC
