>Addgene plasmid #51984 | Nano-lantern(Ca2+)_150/pcDNA3 | addgene partial sequence | sequence record 82087 | EGFP-C 5'-CATGGTCCTGCTGGAGTTCGTG-3'
GGAAGAGGATGATCACCGGCCCCCAGTGGTGGGCCAGGTGCAAGCAGATGAACGTGCTGGACAGCTTCAT
CAACTACTACGACAGCGAGAAGCACGCCGAGAACGCCGTGATCTTCCTGCACGGCAACGCCACTAGCAGC
TACCTGTGGAGGCACGTGGTGCCCCACATCGAGCCCGTGGCCAGGTGCATCATCCCCGATCTGATCGGCA
TGGGCAAGAGCGGCAAGAGCGGCAACGGCAGCTACAGGCTGCTGGACCACTACAAGTACCTGACCGCCTG
GTTCGAGCTTCTGAACCTGCCCAAGAAGATCATCTTCGTGGGCCACGACTGGGGCGCCGCCCTGGCCTTC
CACTACGCCTACGAGCACCAGGACAGGATCAAGGCCATCGTGCACATGGAGAGCGTGGTGGACGTGATCG
AGAGCTGGGACGAGTGGCCAGACATCGAGGAGGACATCGCCCTGATCAAGAGCGAGGAGGGCGAGAAGAT
GGTGCTGGAGAACAACTTCTTCGTGGAGACCGTGCTGCCCAGCAAGATCATGAGAAAGCTGGAGCCCGAG
GAGTTCGCCGCCTACCTGGAGCCCTTCAAGGAGAAGGGCGAGGTGAGAAGACCCACCCTGAGCTGGCCCA
GAGAGATCCCCCTGGTGAAGGGCCCATGGATGCATGACCAACTGACAGAAGAGCAGATTGCAGAGTTCAA
AGAAGCCTTCTCATTATTCGACAAGGATGGGGACGGCACCATCACCACAAAGGAACTTGGCACCGTTATG
AGGTCGCTTGGACAAAAA
