>Addgene plasmid #51984 | Nano-lantern(Ca2+)_150/pcDNA3 | addgene partial sequence | sequence record 82088 | BGH-rev 5'-TAGAAGGCACAGTCGAGG-3'
TAGGGCCCTCTAGATGCATGGCTCGAGCGGCCGCCAGTGTGATGGATATCTGCAGAATTCTTACTGCTCG
TTCTTCAGCACTCTCTCCACGAAGCTCTTGATGTACTTGCCCATCTCGTCGGGGGCGTCCTCCTGGAGGA
AGTGCAGGCCCTTCACCTTCACGAACTCGGTGTTGGGGAACTTCTTGGCGCCCTCCACGATGGCGTTGCT
GAAGAAGCCGGGGTCACCCTCGATGAACAGCTTGGGCAGGTCGTCGCTGGCTCTCAGGTAGGCGTTGTAG
TTTCTCACGATCTGCACCACGTCGGGCTTGCCGAGCTCCAGTGCCCCGGAGCTGGAGATCTTCTTGAACC
GGTTGGCAGCGCTGACGGCAATGAAGTTTTTCTTCCAGCGCCTCTTCCCCCCCTTTGCTGTCATCATTTG
TACAAACTCTTCATAGTTTACTTGGCCATCACCATCGATATCTGCTTCCCTTATCATTTCATCAACTTCT
TCATCTGTTAACTTCTCCCCGAGGTTTGTCATGACGTGACGTAATTCAGCAGCGCTGATGTAGCCGTTCC
TATCCTTGTCAAAAACACGGAATGCTTCTCGGATTTCCTCTTCGCTGTCTGTGTCCTTCATTTTTCTAGC
CATCATAGTAAGAAATTCAGGAAAGTAAATCGTTCCATTGCCATCAGCATCGACTTCATTGATCATATCC
TGCAATTCTGCTTCCGTTGGGTTTTGTCCAAGCGACCTCATAACGGTGCCAAGTTCCTTTGTGGTGATGG
TGCCGTCCCCATCCT
